Addgene plasmid #55977: mPlum-H2B-C-10
Purpose: Localization: Nucleus/Histones, Excitation: 590, Emission: 649
Depositing lab: Michael Davidson. Depositing organization: Florida State University, Tallahassee.
Backbone
  Vector backbone: mPlum-C1
  Backbone size w/o insert (bp): 4750
  Vector type: Mammalian Expression
  Selectable markers: Neomycin (select with G418)
Growth in bacteria
  Bacterial resistance: Kanamycin, 50 μg/mL
  Growth temperature: 37°C
  Growth strain: DH5alpha
  Copy number: High Copy
Gene/Insert
  Gene/Insert name: H2B (alt names: Human Histone H2B; NM_021058.3)
  Species: H. sapiens (human)
  Mutation: D26G and V119I in H2B
  Entrez Gene: H2BC11 (a.k.a. H2B/r, H2BFR, H2BJ, HIST1H2BJ)
  Promoter: CMV
  Tag / fusion protein: mPlum (N terminal on backbone)
  Cloning method: Unknown
  Sequencing primers: 5′ CMV-F; 3′ SV40pA-R
Terms and licenses: Academic/Nonprofit Terms; Industry Terms: Not Available to Industry
Depositor comments: H. sapiens (human) Histone H2B. Excitation = 590; Emission = 649
How to cite: mPlum-H2B-C-10 was a gift from Michael Davidson (Addgene plasmid # 55977 ; http://n2t.net/addgene:55977 ; RRID:Addgene_55977)
