[The description below was written by a language model from this plasmid's Addgene catalogue record and pLannotate feature annotations shown in this document.]
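Description:
mPlum-H2B-C-10 is a mammalian expression plasmid built on the mPlum-C1 backbone, a C1-style fluorescent protein fusion vector, and it encodes a far-red fluorescent marker for chromatin. The human cytomegalovirus immediate early enhancer and promoter drive a single open reading frame. In it, mPlum, a constitutively fluorescent red protein derived from Discosoma sp., sits at the N terminus and is followed after a short linker region by human histone H2B (HIST1H2BJ/H2BC11). The record notes two substitutions in the histone, D26G and V119I, but does not say whether they were introduced deliberately. An SV40 polyadenylation signal terminates the transcript. The short "large T antigen" fragment annotated just upstream of it is most likely residual SV40 sequence flanking that signal rather than an expressed element.

The plasmid replicates in E. coli from a high-copy ColE1/pUC-type origin and also carries an f1 phage origin. A single Tn5 aminoglycoside phosphotransferase gene (NeoR/KanR) serves both hosts. A bacterial bla promoter expresses it for kanamycin selection in bacteria, and the adjacent SV40 enhancer/early promoter, paired with an HSV TK polyadenylation signal, expresses it in mammalian cells for G418 selection of stable lines. The small ble, bGH poly(A) and trailing CMV enhancer fragments in the feature table appear to be partial matches or, for the CMV fragment, annotation wrapping around the circular sequence.

Because H2B is incorporated into nucleosomes, the fusion labels the nucleus and chromosomes. The construct is therefore suited to imaging nuclear and histone localization in transfected cells, with recorded excitation at 590 nm and emission at 649 nm.
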