Features (pLannotate 1.2.2; 15 found; start..end, strand, type, name):
     16..319     +  enhancer       CMV enhancer: human cytomegalovirus immediate early enhancer
    320..523     +  promoter       CMV promoter: human cytomegalovirus (CMV) immediate early promoter
    568..1245    +  CDS            mPlum: mPlum is a basic (constitutively fluorescent) red fluorescent protein published in 2004, derived from Discosoma sp.. It has low acid sensitivity.
   1276..1653    +  CDS            H2B: human histone H2B; HIST1H2BJ
   1676..1760    +  CDS            large T antigen (fragment): large T antigen from SV40 (simian virus 40)
   1783..1904    +  polyA_signal   SV40 poly(A) signal: SV40 polyadenylation signal
   1938..2366    -  rep_origin     f1 ori (sequence partly withheld): f1 bacteriophage origin of replication; arrow indicates direction of (+) strand synthesis
   2393..2497    +  promoter       AmpR promoter: bla
   2499..2856    +  promoter       SV40 promoter: SV40 enhancer and early promoter
   2891..3685    +  CDS            NeoR/KanR: aminoglycoside phosphotransferase from Tn5; aph(3')-II (or nptII); confers resistance to neomycin, kanamycin, and G418 (Geneticin®)
   3706..3858    +  CDS            ble (fragment): BLE_KLEPN - Experimental evidence at protein level: Swiss-Prot protein existence level 1. Binding protein with a strong affinity to the bleomycin family of antibiotics. Binds to CL990; an antimitotic-antibiotic compound. From Klebsiella pneumoniae.
   3917..3964    +  polyA_signal   HSV TK poly(A) signal: herpes simplex virus thymidine kinase polyadenylation signal (Cole and Stacy, 1985)
   4055..4071    -  polyA_signal   bGH poly(A) signal (fragment): bovine growth hormone polyadenylation signal
   4293..4881    +  rep_origin     ori: high-copy-number ColE1/pMB1/pBR322/pUC origin of replication
   4996..5040    +  enhancer       CMV enhancer (fragment): human cytomegalovirus immediate early enhancer
>Addgene plasmid #55977 | mPlum-H2B-C-10 | addgene full sequence | sequence record 400998 | Addgene NGS Result
ATATATGGAGTTCCGCGTTACATAACTTACGGTAAATGGCCCGCCTGGCTGACCGCCCAACGACCCCCGC
CCATTGACGTCAATAATGACGTATGTTCCCATAGTAACGCCAATAGGGACTTTCCATTGACGTCAATGGG
TGGAGTATTTACGGTAAACTGCCCACTTGGCAGTACATCAAGTGTATCATATGCCAAGTACGCCCCCTAT
TGACGTCAATGACGGTAAATGGCCCGCCTGGCATTATGCCCAGTACATGACCTTATGGGACTTTCCTACT
TGGCAGTACATCTACGTATTAGTCATCGCTATTACCATGGTGATGCGGTTTTGGCAGTACATCAATGGGC
GTGGATAGCGGTTTGACTCACGGGGATTTCCAAGTCTCCACCCCATTGACGTCAATGGGAGTTTGTTTTG
GCACCAAAATCAACGGGACTTTCCAAAATGTCGTAACAACTCCGCCCCATTGACGCAAATGGGCGGTAGG
CGTGTACGGTGGGAGGTCTATATAAGCAGAGCTGGTTTAGTGAACCGTCAGATCCGCTAGCGCTACCGGT
GGCTACCATGGTGAGCAAGGGCGAGGAGGTCATCAAGGAGTTCATGCGCTTCAAGGAGCACATGGAGGGC
TCCGTGAACGGCCACGAGTTCGAGATCGAGGGCGAGGGCGAGGGCCGCCCCTACGAGGGCACCCAGACCG
CCAGGCTGAAGGTGACCAAGGGTGGCCCCCTGCCCTTCGCCTGGGACATCCTGTCCCCTCAGATCATGTA
CGGCTCCAAGGCCTACGTGAAGCACCCCGCCGACATCCCCGACTACTTGAAGCTGTCCTTCCCCGAGGGC
TTCAAGTGGGAGCGCGTGATGAACTTCGAGGACGGCGGCGTGGTGACCGTGACCCAGGACTCCTCCCTGC
AGGACGGCGAGTTCATCTACAAGGTGAAGGTGCGCGGCACCAACTTCCCCTCCGACGGCCCCGTAATGCA
GAAGAAGACCATGGGCTGGGAGGCCTCCTCCGAGCGGATGTACCCCGAGGACGGCGCCCTGAAGGGCGAG
ATGAAGATGAGGCTGAGGCTGAAGGACGGCGGCCACTACGACGCCGAGGTCAAGACCACCTACATGGCCA
AGAAGCCCGTGCAGCTGCCCGGCGCCTACAAGACCGACATCAAGCTGGACATCACCTCCCACAACGAGGA
CTACACCATCGTGGAACAGTACGAGCGCGCCGAGGGCCGCCACTCCACCGGCGCCTCCGGACTCAGATCT
GGAGGCTCCGGAGGCCCAGAGCCAGCGAAGTCTGCTCCCGCCCCGAAAAAGGGCTCCAAGAAGGCGGTGA
CTAAGGCGCAGAAGAAAGGCGGCAAGAAGCGCAAGCGCAGCCGCAAGGAGAGCTATTCCATCTATGTGTA
CAAGGTTCTGAAGCAGGTCCACCCTGACACCGGCATTTCGTCCAAGGCCATGGGCATCATGAATTCGTTT
GTGAACGACATTTTCGAGCGCATCGCAGGTGAGGCTTCCCGCCTGGCGCATTACAACAAGCGCTCGACCA
TCACCTCCAGGGAGATCCAGACGGCCGTGCGCCTGCTGCTGCCTGGGGAGTTGGCCAAGCACGCCGTGTC
CGAGGGTACTAAGGCCATCACCAAGTACACCAGCGCTAAGTAAGGATCCACCGGATCTAGATAACTGATC
ATAATCAGCCATACCACATTTGTAGAGGTTTTACTTGCTTTAAAAAACCTCCCACACCTCCCCCTGAACC
TGAAACATAAAATGAATGCAATTGTTGTTGTTAACTTGTTTATTGCAGCTTATAATGGTTACAAATAAAG
CAATAGCATCACAAATTTCACAAATAAAGCATTTTTTTCACTGCATTCTAGTTGTGGTTTGTCCAAACTC
ATCAATGTATCTTAACGCGTAAATTGTAAGCGTTAATATTTTGTTAAAATTCGCGTTAAATTTTTGTTAA
ATCAGCTCATTTTTTAACCAATAGGCCGAAATCGGCAAAATCCCTTATAAATCAAAAGAATAGACCGAGA
TAGGGT
[37 nt withheld, positions 2037-2073]
AAAGAACGTGGACTCCAACGTCAAAGG
[49 nt withheld, positions 2101-2149]
T
[91 nt withheld, positions 2151-2241]
G
[124 nt withheld, positions 2243-2366]
CAGGTGGCACTTTTCGGGGAAATGTGCGCGGAACCCCTATTTGTTTATTTTTCTAAATACATTCAAATAT
GTATCCGCTCATGAGACAATAACCCTGATAAATGCTTCAATAATATTGAAAAAGGAAGAGTCCTGAGGCG
GAAAGAACCAGCTGTGGAATGTGTGTCAGTTAGGGTGTGGAAAGTCCCCAGGCTCCCCAGCAGGCAGAAG
TATGCAAAGCATGCATCTCAATTAGTCAGCAACCAGGTGTGGAAAGTCCCCAGGCTCCCCAGCAGGCAGA
AGTATGCAAAGCATGCATCTCAATTAGTCAGCAACCATAGTCCCGCCCCTAACTCCGCCCATCCCGCCCC
TAACTCCGCCCAGTTCCGCCCATTCTCCGCCCCATGGCTGACTAATTTTTTTTATTTATGCAGAGGCCGA
GGCCGCCTCGGCCTCTGAGCTATTCCAGAAGTAGTGAGGAGGCTTTTTTGGAGGCCTAGGCTTTTGCAAA
GATCGATCAAGAGACAGGATGAGGATCGTTTCGCATGATTGAACAAGATGGATTGCACGCAGGTTCTCCG
GCCGCTTGGGTGGAGAGGCTATTCGGCTATGACTGGGCACAACAGACAATCGGCTGCTCTGATGCCGCCG
TGTTCCGGCTGTCAGCGCAGGGGCGCCCGGTTCTTTTTGTCAAGACCGACCTGTCCGGTGCCCTGAATGA
ACTGCAAGACGAGGCAGCGCGGCTATCGTGGCTGGCCACGACGGGCGTTCCTTGCGCAGCTGTGCTCGAC
GTTGTCACTGAAGCGGGAAGGGACTGGCTGCTATTGGGCGAAGTGCCGGGGCAGGATCTCCTGTCATCTC
ACCTTGCTCCTGCCGAGAAAGTATCCATCATGGCTGATGCAATGCGGCGGCTGCATACGCTTGATCCGGC
TACCTGCCCATTCGACCACCAAGCGAAACATCGCATCGAGCGAGCACGTACTCGGATGGAAGCCGGTCTT
GTCGATCAGGATGATCTGGACGAAGAGCATCAGGGGCTCGCGCCAGCCGAACTGTTCGCCAGGCTCAAGG
CGAGCATGCCCGACGGCGAGGATCTCGTCGTGACCCATGGCGATGCCTGCTTGCCGAATATCATGGTGGA
AAATGGCCGCTTTTCTGGATTCATCGACTGTGGCCGGCTGGGTGTGGCGGACCGCTATCAGGACATAGCG
TTGGCTACCCGTGATATTGCTGAAGAGCTTGGCGGCGAATGGGCTGACCGCTTCCTCGTGCTTTACGGTA
TCGCCGCTCCCGATTCGCAGCGCATCGCCTTCTATCGCCTTCTTGACGAGTTCTTCTGAGCGGGACTCTG
GGGTTCGAAATGACCGACCAAGCGACGCCCAACCTGCCATCACGAGATTTCGATTCCACCGCCGCCTTCT
ATGAAAGGTTGGGCTTCGGAATCGTTTTCCGGGACGCCGGCTGGATGATCCTCCAGCGCGGGGATCTCAT
GCTGGAGTTCTTCGCCCACCCTAGGGGGAGGCTAACTGAAACACGGAAGGAGACAATACCGGAAGGAACC
CGCGCTATGACGGCAATAAAAAGACAGAATAAAACGCACGGTGTTGGGTCGTTTGTTCATAAACGCGGGG
TTCGGTCCCAGGGCTGGCACTCTGTCGATACCCCACCGAGACCCCATTGGGGCCAATACGCCCGCGTTTC
TTCCTTTTCCCCACCCCACCCCCCAAGTTCGGGTGAAGGCCCAGGGCTCGCAGCCAACGTCGGGGCGGCA
GGCCCTGCCATAGCCTCAGGTTACTCATATATACTTTAGATTGATTTAAAACTTCATTTTTAATTTAAAA
GGATCTAGGTGAAGATCCTTTTTGATAATCTCATGACCAAAATCCCTTAACGTGAGTTTTCGTTCCACTG
AGCGTCAGACCCCGTAGAAAAGATCAAAGGATCTTCTTGAGATCCTTTTTTTCTGCGCGTAATCTGCTGC
TTGCAAACAAAAAAACCACCGCTACCAGCGGTGGTTTGTTTGCCGGATCAAGAGCTACCAACTCTTTTTC
CGAAGGTAACTGGCTTCAGCAGAGCGCAGATACCAAATACTGTTCTTCTAGTGTAGCCGTAGTTAGGCCA
CCACTTCAAGAACTCTGTAGCACCGCCTACATACCTCGCTCTGCTAATCCTGTTACCAGTGGCTGCTGCC
AGTGGCGATAAGTCGTGTCTTACCGGGTTGGACTCAAGACGATAGTTACCGGATAAGGCGCAGCGGTCGG
GCTGAACGGGGGGTTCGTGCACACAGCCCAGCTTGGAGCGAACGACCTACACCGAACTGAGATACCTACA
GCGTGAGCTATGAGAAAGCGCCACGCTTCCCGAAGGGAGAAAGGCGGACAGGTATCCGGTAAGCGGCAGG
GTCGGAACAGGAGAGCGCACGAGGGAGCTTCCAGGGGGAAACGCCTGGTATCTTTATAGTCCTGTCGGGT
TTCGCCACCTCTGACTTGAGCGTCGATTTTTGTGATGCTCGTCAGGGGGGCGGAGCCTATGGAAAAACGC
CAGCAACGCGGCCTTTTTACGGTTCCTGGCCTTTTGCTGGCCTTTTGCTCACATGTTCTTTCCTGCGTTA
TCCCCTGATTCTGTGGATAACCGTATTACCGCCATGCATTAGTTATTAATAGTAATCAATTACGGGGTCA
TTAGTTCATAGCCC
