>Addgene plasmid #55977 | mPlum-H2B-C-10 | depositor partial sequence | sequence record 86882 | insert sequence
GACGTCAGATCCGCTAGCGCTACCGGTGGCTACCATGGTGAGCAAGGGCGAGGAGGTCATCAAGGAGTTC
ATGCGCTTCAAGGAGCACATGGAGGGCTCCGTGAACGGCCACGAGTTCGAGATCGAGGGCGAGGGCGAGG
GCCGCCCCTACGAGGGCACCCAGACCGCCAGGCTGAAGGTGACCAAGGGTGGCCCCCTGCCCTTCGCCTG
GGACATCCTGTCCCCTCAGATCATGTACGGCTCCAAGGCCTACGTGAAGCACCCCGCCGACATCCCCGAC
TACTTGAAGCTGTCCTTCCCCGAGGGCTTCAAGTGGGAGCGCGTGATGAACTTCGAGGACGGCGGCGTGG
TGACCGTGACCCAGGACTCCTCCCTGCAGGACGGCGAGTTCATCTACAAGGTGAAGGTGCGCGGCACCAA
CTTCCCCTCCGACGGCCCCGTAATGCAGAAGAAGACCATGGGCTGGGAGGCCTCCTCCGAGCGGATGTAC
CCCGAGGACGGCGCCCTGAAGGGCGAGATGAAGATGAGGCTGAGGCTGAAGGACGGCGGCCACTACGACG
CCGAGGTCAAGACCACCTACATGGCCAAGAAGCCCGTGCAGCTGCCCGGCGCCTACAAGACCGACATCAA
GCTGGACATCACCTCCCACAACGAGGACTACACCATCGTGGAACAGTACGAGCGCGCCGAGGGCCGCCAC
TCCACCGGCGCCTCCGGACTCAGATCTGGAGGCTCCGGAGGCCCAGAGCCAGCGAAGTCTGCTCCCGCCC
CGAAAAAGGGCTCCAAGAAGGCGGTGACTAAGGCGCAGAAGAAAGGCGGCAAGAAGCGCAAGCGCAGCCG
CAAGGAGAGCTATTCCATCTATGTGTACAAGGTTCTGAAGCAGGTCCACCCTGACACCGGCATTTCGTCC
AAGGCCATGGGCATCATGAATTCGTTTGTGAACGACATTTTCGAGCGCATCGCAGGTGAGGCTTCCCGCC
TGGCGCATTACAACAAGCGCTCGACCATCACCTCCAGGGAGATCCAGACGGCCGTGCGCCTGCTGCTGCC
TGGGGAGTTGGCCAAGCACGCCGTGTCCGAGGGTACTAAGGCCATCACCAAGTACACCAGCGCTAAGTAA
GGATCCACCGGATCTAGATAACTGATCATAATCAGCCATACCACATT
